>Addgene plasmid #154188 | pETDuet1-LanCL2-C321A/C367A-C-Ter-His | addgene full sequence | sequence record 305905 | Addgene NGS Result
GGCCAGCAAAAGGCCAGGAACCGTAAAAAGGCCGCGTTGCTGGCGTTTTTCCATAGGCTCCGCCCCCCTG
ACGAGCATCACAAAAATCGACGCTCAAGTCAGAGGTGGCGAAACCCGACAGGACTATAAAGATACCAGGC
GTTTCCCCCTGGAAGCTCCCTCGTGCGCTCTCCTGTTCCGACCCTGCCGCTTACCGGATACCTGTCCGCC
TTTCTCCCTTCGGGAAGCGTGGCGCTTTCTCATAGCTCACGCTGTAGGTATCTCAGTTCGGTGTAGGTCG
TTCGCTCCAAGCTGGGCTGTGTGCACGAACCCCCCGTTCAGCCCGACCGCTGCGCCTTATCCGGTAACTA
TCGTCTTGAGTCCAACCCGGTAAGACACGACTTATCGCCACTGGCAGCAGCCACTGGTAACAGGATTAGC
AGAGCGAGGTATGTAGGCGGTGCTACAGAGTTCTTGAAGTGGTGGCCTAACTACGGCTACACTAGAAGGA
CAGTATTTGGTATCTGCGCTCTGCTGAAGCCAGTTACCTTCGGAAAAAGAGTTGGTAGCTCTTGATCCGG
CAAACAAACCACCGCTGGTAGCGGTGGTTTTTTTGTTTGCAAGCAGCAGATTACGCGCAGAAAAAAAGGA
TCTCAAGAAGATCCTTTGATCTTTTCTACGGGGTCTGACGCTCAGTGGAACGAAAACTCACGTTAAGGGA
TTTTGGTCATGACCTATTTGTTTATTTTTCTAAATACATTCAAATATGTATCCGCTCATGAGACAATAAC
CCTGATAAATGCTTCAATCATGATTGAAAAAGGAAGAGTATGAGTATTCAACATTTCCGTGTCGCCCTTA
TTCCCTTTTTTGCGGCATTTTGCCTTCCTGTTTTTGCTCACCCAGAAACGCTGGTGAAAGTAAAAGATGC
TGAAGATCAGTTGGGTGCACGAGTGGGTTACATCGAACTGGATCTCAACAGCGGTAAGATCCTTGAGAGT
TTTCGCCCCGAAGAACGTTTTCCAATGATGAGCACTTTTAAAGTTCTGCTATGTGGCGCGGTATTATCCC
GTATTGACGCCGGGCAAGAGCAACTCGGTCGCCGCATACACTATTCTCAGAATGACTTGGTTGAGTACTC
ACCAGTCACAGAAAAGCATCTTACGGATGGCATGACAGTAAGAGAATTATGCAGTGCTGCCATAACCATG
AGTGATAACACTGCGGCCAACTTACTTCTGACAACGATCGGAGGACCGAAGGAGCTAACCGCTTTTTTGC
ACAACATGGGGGATCATGTAACTCGCCTTGATCGTTGGGAACCGGAGCTGAATGAAGCCATACCAAACGA
CGAGCGTGACACCACGATGCCTGTAGCAATGGCAACAACGTTGCGCAAACTATTAACTGGCGAACTACTT
ACTCTAGCTTCCCGGCAACAATTAATAGACTGGATGGAGGCGGATAAAGTTGCAGGACCACTTCTGCGCT
CGGCCCTTCCGGCTGGCTGGTTTATTGCTGATAAATCTGGAGCCGGTGAGCGTGGGTCTCGCGGTATCAT
TGCAGCACTGGGGCCAGATGGTAAGCCCTCCCGTATCGTAGTTATCTACACGACGGGGAGTCAGGCAACT
ATGGATGAACGAAATAGACAGATCGCTGAGATAGGTGCCTCACTGATTAAGCATTGGTAACTGTCAGACC
AAGTTTACTCATATATACTTTAGATTGATTTAAAACTTCATTTTTAATTTAAAAGGATCTAGGTGAAGAT
CCTTTTTGATAATCTCATGCCATCGTGCCGCCAGAAATTGTAAACGTTAATATTTTGTTAAAATTCGCGT
TAAATTTTTGTTAAATCAGCTCATTTTTTAACCAATAGGCCGAAATCGGCAAAATCCCTTATAAATCAAA
AGAATAGACCGAGATAGGGT
[37 nt withheld, positions 1911-1947]
AAAGAACGTGGACTCCAACGTCAAAGG
[49 nt withheld, positions 1975-2023]
T
[91 nt withheld, positions 2025-2115]
G
[124 nt withheld, positions 2117-2240]
CCCATTCGCCAATCCGGATATAGTTCCTCCTTTCAGCAAAAAACCCCTCAAGACCCGTTTAGAGGCCCCA
AGGGGTTATGCTAGTTATTGCTCAGCGGTGGCAGCAGCCTAGGTTAATTAAGCTGCGCTAGTAGACGAGT
CCATGTGCTGGCGTTCAAATTTCGCAGCAGCGGTTTCTTTACCAGACTCGAGGGTACCGACGTCAGCGAT
CGCGTGGCCGGCCGATATCCAATTGAGATCTGCCATATGTATATCTCCTTCTTATACTTAACTAATATAC
TAAGATGGGGAATTGTTATCCGCTCACAATTCCCCTATAGTGAGTCGTATTAATTTCGATTATGCGGCCG
TGTACAATACGATTACTTTCTGTTCGACTTAAGCATTATGCGGCCGCGTGGTGATGATGGTGATGATCCC
TCTTCGAAGAGTCAAGTTCAAATGCTGGAAACCGTGATGTCTCTGGTCCCAGGACATCAGAGAGAAAGTG
AATAGCGCCAGCCATGCCTTCAAAGAGCGAATAGGGTCTGTCAGGAATGCGGCACCCGTGTGCTCCGTAA
TCTAGACACCACTCTGCAAACTTGCAAGCTCGGTAGAGGTACTTCTTATCCTGCGTGAGACGGTAAAGGG
ACAGGAAGGAATAGCCGTTGCCAGCAGTCCCATGGGCTATCCCGTAGCCCTTCCGCAGCAAACCTCGCTG
CCAAATCACATCGCTACACTCCATGGCCTCTTTCAAGTACTTCTCCTCCTTAAAGACCTTGTACGCCTGC
ATGAGCATGTGGATGACCCCCGGGGCGCCGTGGGCCCAGTGCACCAGCCGGTCTGTTTCATTGCTTAATG
ATGATGGGTAATTCCCAGATCGGAATTTTTTGTGGCGCACATAATCAATACTGGGTTTCACCATTTCTGT
CAAGGTTTCTTGGTCCACTTTTGCTGCCGGCTGCATTAACATATAGTAAATTCCAGCCATGCCATGGGCT
GCTCCAACGTACTGCTTCCGGTGCCACTGGTACAACAGCGGGCAGCGCTCCGTTTTTCTTTCTTCCCTTG
ACAAAGTCTTACCCGATTCAATAATAGCATTGACTACCTCTTTAATAGCTGACTCACACACGGTGCCTGG
ACCTATCTCTGTGTTCAGGTACAGTAAGGCATACAGATAACCTGCCCGTCCATAAAGCAGCTCATCAGGA
AGGTCTGATTCTTGGCAGACAACCGATCTCTGGAGCTGCAAAAGTTTTGTGACACATTCCTGGGACTCAC
AGTCACTTCTGAGTTTGTGATAAATCACAGCTCCAACAGCCAGGGGGCCAGCATCCCCACAGAGGAAGGT
GACCCTGCGGCCATTCAGATTCCGAAGTGTTCTTTTTACGTAATCCAGGGATCGGAGCAGGTAGGTTTGG
TCACATGTGACCCGGTACAACTGCAGGTACAAAAGGGCTATGCCTGTCCAGCCAGTATAAGCAGAGCAGT
CATGGGGATCAGCTGTCTTCAGCCCTTCTTCCATTTGCTGCAGAAGATCTTTAATTTTGGTCTGGATCCG
TCTTATGAAATTATGAATGATCTTCCCGTCCTGATGAAAAGGGAGGCCGGGCTCATCCGGGGTGGCCGGG
GGACGAACACAGCCTGTCTCTTCGGCCGCTCCGGAGGCGAGCAGCGCCCCGGCGGCGGCCTCGTAGTCCG
GGAAGGGGTTGACGAACGCCCGTTCCTCCATTTCTGCCTCCCCTCCCAGGTGGAGCTTCAGCCTCTTTGA
CATGGTCTCGCCCATGGTATATCTCCTTCTTAAAGTTAAACAAAATTATTTCTAGAGGGGAATTGTTATC
CGCTCACAATTCCCCTATAGTGAGTCGTATTAATTTCGCGGGATCGAGATCGATCTCGATCCTCTACGCC
GGACGCATCGTGGCCGGCATCACCGGCGCCACAGGTGCGGTTGCTGGCGCCTATATCGCCGACATCACCG
ATGGGGAAGATCGGGCTCGCCACTTCGGGCTCATGAGCGCTTGTTTCGGCGTGGGTATGGTGGCAGGCCC
CGTGGCCGGGGGACTGTTGGGCGCCATCTCCTTGCATGCACCATTCCTTGCGGCGGCGGTGCTCAACGGC
CTCAACCTACTACTGGGCTGCTTCCTAATGCAGGAGTCGCATAAGGGAGAGCGTCGAGATCCCGGACACC
ATCGAATGGCGCAAAACCTTTCGCGGTATGGCATGATAGCGCCCGGAAGAGAGTCAATTCAGGGTGGTGA
ATGTGAAACCAGTAACGTTATACGATGTCGCAGAGTATGCCGGTGTCTCTTATCAGACCGTTTCCCGCGT
GGTGAACCAGGCCAGCCACGTTTCTGCGAAAACGCGGGAAAAAGTGGAAGCGGCGATGGCGGAGCTGAAT
TACATTCCCAACCGCGTGGCACAACAACTGGCGGGCAAACAGTCGTTGCTGATTGGCGTTGCCACCTCCA
GTCTGGCCCTGCACGCGCCGTCGCAAATTGTCGCGGCGATTAAATCTCGCGCCGATCAACTGGGTGCCAG
CGTGGTGGTGTCGATGGTAGAACGAAGCGGCGTCGAAGCCTGTAAAGCGGCGGTGCACAATCTTCTCGCG
CAACGCGTCAGTGGGCTGATCATTAACTATCCGCTGGATGACCAGGATGCCATTGCTGTGGAAGCTGCCT
GCACTAATGTTCCGGCGTTATTTCTTGATGTCTCTGACCAGACACCCATCAACAGTATTATTTTCTCCCA
TGAAGACGGTACGCGACTGGGCGTGGAGCATCTGGTCGCATTGGGTCACCAGCAAATCGCGCTGTTAGCG
GGCCCATTAAGTTCTGTCTCGGCGCGTCTGCGTCTGGCTGGCTGGCATAAATATCTCACTCGCAATCAAA
TTCAGCCGATAGCGGAACGGGAAGGCGACTGGAGTGCCATGTCCGGTTTTCAACAAACCATGCAAATGCT
GAATGAGGGCATCGTTCCCACTGCGATGCTGGTTGCCAACGATCAGATGGCGCTGGGCGCAATGCGCGCC
ATTACCGAGTCCGGGCTGCGCGTTGGTGCGGACATCTCGGTAGTGGGATACGACGATACCGAAGACAGCT
CATGTTATATCCCGCCGTTAACCACCATCAAACAGGATTTTCGCCTGCTGGGGCAAACCAGCGTGGACCG
CTTGCTGCAACTCTCTCAGGGCCAGGCGGTGAAGGGCAATCAGCTGTTGCCCGTCTCACTGGTGAAAAGA
AAAACCACCCTGGCGCCCAATACGCAAACCGCCTCTCCCCGCGCGTTGGCCGATTCATTAATGCAGCTGG
CACGACAGGTTTCCCGACTGGAAAGCGGGCAGTGAGCGCAACGCAATTAATGTAAGTTAGCTCACTCATT
AGGCACCGGGATCTCGACCGATGCCCTTGAGAGCCTTCAACCCAGTCAGCTCCTTCCGGTGGGCGCGGGG
CATGACTAGCATGATCGTGCTCCTGTCGTTGAGGACCCGGCTAGGCTGGCGGGGTTGCCTTACTGGTTAG
CAGAATGAATCACCGATACGCGAGCGAACGTGAAGCGACTGCTGCTGCAAAACGTCTGCGACCTGAGCAA
CAACATGAATGGTCTTCGGTTTCCGTGTTTCGTAAAGTCTGGAAACGCGGAAGTCAGCGCCCTGCACCAT
TATGTTCCGGATCTGCATCGCAGGATGCTGCTGGCTACCCTGTGGAACACCTACATCTGTATTAACGAAG
CGCTGGCATTGACCCTGAGTGATTTTTCTCTGGTCCCGCCGCATCCATACCGCCAGTTGTTTACCCTCAC
AACGTTCCAGTAACCGGGCATGTTCATCATCAGTAACCCGTATCGTGAGCATCCTCTCTCGTTTCATCGG
TATCATTACCCCCATGAACAGAAATCCCCCTTACACGGAGGCATCAGTGACCAAACAGGAAAAAACCGCC
CTTAACATGGCCCGCTTTATCAGAAGCCAGACATTAACGCTTCTGGAGAAACTCAACGAGCTGGACGCGG
ATGAACAGGCAGACATCTGTGAATCGCTTCACGACCACGCTGATGAGCTTTACCGCAGCTGCCTCGCGCG
TTTCGGTGATGACGGTGAAAACCTCTGACACATGCAGCTCCCGGAGACGGTCACAGCTTGTCTGTAAGCG
GATGCCGGGAGCAGACAAGCCCGTCAGGGCGCGTCAGCGGGTGTTGGCGGGTGTCGGGGCGCAGCCATGA
CCCAGTCACGTAGCGATAGCGGAGTGTATACTGGCTTAACTATGCGGCATCAGAGCAGATTGTACTGAGA
GTGCACCATTGCGGTGTGAAATACCGCACAGATGCGTAAGGAGAAAATACCGCATCAGGCGCTCTTCCGC
TTCCTCGCTCACTGACTCGCTGCGCTCGGTCGTTCGGCTGCGGCGAGCGGTATCAGCTCACTCAAAGGCG
GTAATACGGTTATCCACAGAATCAGGGGATAACGCAGGAAAGAACATGTGAGCAAAA
Features (pLannotate 1.2.2; 22 found; start..end, strand, type, name):
     48..636     -  rep_origin     ori: high-copy-number ColE1/pMB1/pBR322/pUC origin of replication
    717..809     +  promoter       AmpR promoter: bla
    810..1670    +  CDS            AmpR: β-lactamase; bla; confers resistance to ampicillin, carbenicillin, and related antibiotics
   1785..2240    -  rep_origin     f1 ori (sequence partly withheld): f1 bacteriophage origin of replication; arrow indicates direction of (+) strand synthesis
   2277..2324    -  terminator     T7 terminator: transcription terminator for bacteriophage T7 RNA polymerase
   2332..2349    -  CDS            SET1 (fragment): solubility-enhancement tag derived from T7 phage gene 10B
   2379..2420    -  CDS            S-Tag (fragment): affinity and epitope tag derived from pancreatic ribonuclease A
   2529..2553    -  protein_bind   lac operator: The lac repressor binds to the lac operator to inhibit transcription in E. coli. This inhibition can be relieved by adding lactose or isopropyl-β-D-thiogalactopyranoside (IPTG). lac repressor encoded by lacI
   2554..2572    -  promoter       T7 promoter: promoter for bacteriophage T7 RNA polymerase
   2656..4005    -  CDS            LANCL2: LANC2_HUMAN - Also known as GPR69B, TASP. Experimental evidence at protein level: Swiss-Prot protein existence level 1. Necessary for abscisic acid (ABA) binding on the cell membrane and activation of the ABA signaling pathway in granulocytes. From Homo sapiens (Human).
   4012..4034    -  RBS            RBS: efficient ribosome binding site from bacteriophage T7 gene 10 (Olins and Rangwala, 1989)
   4049..4073    -  protein_bind   lac operator: The lac repressor binds to the lac operator to inhibit transcription in E. coli. This inhibition can be relieved by adding lactose or isopropyl-β-D-thiogalactopyranoside (IPTG). lac repressor encoded by lacI
   4074..4092    -  promoter       T7 promoter: promoter for bacteriophage T7 RNA polymerase
   4118..4397    +  CDS            TcR (fragment): tetracycline efflux protein; tet; confers resistance to tetracycline
   4405..4482    +  promoter       lacI promoter: lacI
   4483..5565    +  CDS            lacI: lac repressor; lacI; The lac repressor binds to the lac operator to inhibit transcription in E. coli. This inhibition can be relieved by adding lactose or isopropyl-β-D-thiogalactopyranoside (IPTG).
   5578..5599    +  protein_bind   CAP binding site: CAP binding activates transcription in the presence of cAMP. E. coli catabolite activator protein
   5614..5678    +  CDS            TcR (fragment): tetracycline efflux protein; tet; confers resistance to tetracycline
   5740..6120    -  CDS            YPB1_ECOLX: Protein predicted: Swiss-Prot protein existence level 4. From Escherichia coli.
   6137..6328    +  CDS            rop: Rop protein, which maintains plasmids at low copy number; rop
   6430..6569    +  misc_feature   bom: basis of mobility region from pBR322
   6574..6707    -  rep_origin     RSF ori (fragment): Plasmids containing the RSF 1030 origin of replication can be propagated in E. coli cells that contain additional plasmids with compatible origins.
