[The description below was written by a language model from this plasmid's Addgene catalogue record and pLannotate feature annotations shown in this document.]
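Description:
pETDuet1-LanCL2-C321A/C367A-C-Ter-His is a 6.7 kb bacterial expression plasmid built on the pETDuet-1 backbone, a dual-cassette T7 vector designed for expressing one or two proteins in E. coli. It replicates from a ColE1/pBR322-type origin and retains the rop gene and bom region, consistent with the catalogue listing it as low copy. Selection is by ampicillin through the bla β-lactamase gene. An f1 phage origin is also present, and short annotated fragments of a tetracycline resistance gene and an RSF origin appear to be backbone remnants or partial matches rather than functional elements.

The insert is human LanCL2 (LanC-like protein 2) carrying two substitutions, Cys321 to Ala and Cys367 to Ala, with a hexahistidine tag fused to its C-terminus for affinity purification. The tag itself is not separately annotated in the feature table. The coding sequence sits in the first expression cassette, downstream of a T7 promoter, a lac operator and the strong T7 gene 10 ribosome binding site. The second T7 promoter/lac operator cassette follows it and appears empty, leading only into the vector's S-tag region and the single T7 terminator. The plasmid-borne lacI gene supplies lac repressor, so transcription is held off until IPTG is added in a host that provides T7 RNA polymerase.

The stated purpose is to express the double-cysteine LanCL2 mutant in bacterial cells. The associated work concerns LanCL proteins adding glutathione to dehydroamino acids in proteins, so a recombinant mutant protein for comparison with wild type is a plausible use. However, the record does not state the functional role of the two mutated residues.
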