Addgene plasmid #154188: pETDuet1-LanCL2-C321A/C367A-C-Ter-His
Purpose: To express LanCL2-C321A/C367A in bacterial cells
Depositing lab: Wilfred van der Donk. Depositing organization: University of Illinois at Urbana-Champaign. Publication: LanCLs add glutathione to dehydroamino acids generated at phosphorylated sites in the proteome. Lai KY, Galan SRG, Zeng Y, Zhou TH, He C, Raj R, Riedl J, Liu S, Chooi KP, Garg N, Zeng M, Jones LH, Hutchings GJ, Mohammed S, Nair SK, Chen J, Davis BG, van der Donk WA. Cell. 2021 Apr 27. pii: S0092-8674(21)00436-0. doi: 10.1016/j.cell.2021.04.001. PubMed 33932340.
Backbone
  Vector backbone: pETDuet-1
  Vector type: Bacterial Expression
Growth in bacteria
  Bacterial resistance: Ampicillin, 100 μg/mL
  Growth temperature: 37°C
  Growth strain: DH5alpha
  Copy number: Low Copy
Gene/Insert
  Gene/Insert name: LanCL2 (alt name: LanC-like protein 2)
  Species: H. sapiens (human)
  Insert size (bp): 1368
  Mutation: Cys321->Ala321; Cys367->Ala367
  Tag / fusion protein: Hexahistidine (C terminal on insert)
  Cloning method: Gibson Cloning
  Sequencing primers: 5′ pET Upstream Primer 5′ (ATG CGT CCG GCG TAG A) 3’
Terms and licenses: Academic/Nonprofit Terms; Industry Terms: Not Available to Industry
How to cite: pETDuet1-LanCL2-C321A/C367A-C-Ter-His was a gift from Wilfred van der Donk (Addgene plasmid # 154188 ; http://n2t.net/addgene:154188 ; RRID:Addgene_154188)
